Addgene plasmid #22767: pAc5.1A-Dm-miR-92a
Depositing lab: Elisa Izaurralde. Depositing organization: Max Planck Institute for Developmental Biology. Publication: Genome-wide analysis of mRNAs regulated by Drosha and Argonaute proteins in Drosophila melanogaster. Rehwinkel J, Natalin P, Stark A, Brennecke J, Cohen SM, Izaurralde E. Mol Cell Biol. 2006 Apr . 26(8):2965-75. 10.1128/MCB.26.8.2965-2975.2006 PubMed 16581772.
Backbone
  Vector backbone: pAc5.1A
  Backbone manufacturer: Invitrogen
  Backbone size w/o insert (bp): 5348
  Vector type: Drosophila expression
Growth in bacteria
  Bacterial resistance: Ampicillin, 100 μg/mL
  Growth temperature: 37°C
  Growth strain: DH5alpha
  Growth instructions: Dh5 alpha and XL1-blue
  Copy number: High Copy
Gene/Insert
  Gene/Insert name: micro RNA 92a (alt name: miR-92a)
  Species: D. melanogaster (fly); primary transcript
  Insert size (bp): 381
  GenBank ID: NR_002296
  Entrez Gene: mir-92a (a.k.a. CR33571, dme-mir-92a, Dmel\CR33571, miR-92a, miR-92A, mIR-92a)
  Cloning method: Restriction Enzyme; 5′ cloning site EcoRI (not destroyed); 3′ cloning site XhoI (not destroyed)
  Sequencing primers: 5′ Ac5 forward primer site; 3′ BGH reverse priming site
Terms and licenses: Academic/Nonprofit Terms; Industry Terms: Not Available to Industry
How to cite: pAc5.1A-Dm-miR-92a was a gift from Elisa Izaurralde (Addgene plasmid # 22767 ; http://n2t.net/addgene:22767 ; RRID:Addgene_22767)
