[The description below was written by a language model from this plasmid's Addgene catalogue record and pLannotate feature annotations shown in this document.]
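Description:
pAc5.1A-Dm-miR-92a is a Drosophila expression plasmid built on the commercial pAc5.1A backbone and designed to overexpress the fly microRNA miR-92a in cultured insect cells. The insert is a 381 bp fragment of the D. melanogaster mir-92a primary transcript, cloned between EcoRI and XhoI sites that both remain intact, giving a total plasmid size of 5,729 bp. Transcription is driven by the strong, constitutive Drosophila actin 5C (Ac5) promoter, and an SV40 polyadenylation signal lies downstream of the cloning region. Because the insert is a primary miRNA transcript rather than a mature sequence, it relies on the host cell's own Drosha and Dicer processing machinery to generate the mature miR-92a, which is then loaded into Argonaute complexes.

The backbone's V5 epitope tag is annotated downstream of the insert, but it is not relevant here, since the payload is a non-coding RNA and nothing is translated in frame with it. In bacteria the plasmid is maintained at high copy through a ColE1/pUC-type origin and selected with ampicillin via the β-lactamase gene and its native promoter. The short SV40 large T antigen and tetracycline-resistance fragments in the annotation appear to be non-functional backbone remnants. No marker for selection in insect cells is annotated, so the construct is suited to transient transfection or co-transfection with a separate selection plasmid. The associated study examined mRNAs regulated by Drosha and Argonaute proteins in Drosophila, consistent with use of this plasmid to supply miR-92a for testing miRNA-mediated repression of candidate targets.
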