Features (pLannotate 1.2.2; 8 found; start..end, strand, type, name):
     56..2568    +  promoter       Ac5 promoter: Drosophila melanogaster actin 5C promoter
   3014..3055    +  CDS            V5 tag: epitope tag from simian virus 5
   3155..3289    -  polyA_signal   SV40 poly(A) signal: SV40 polyadenylation signal
   3312..3396    -  CDS            large T antigen (fragment): large T antigen from SV40 (simian virus 40)
   3397..3867    +  CDS            TcR (fragment): tetracycline efflux protein; tet; confers resistance to tetracycline
   3911..4499    -  rep_origin     ori: high-copy-number ColE1/pMB1/pBR322/pUC origin of replication
   4670..5530    -  CDS            AmpR: β-lactamase; bla; confers resistance to ampicillin, carbenicillin, and related antibiotics
   5531..5635    -  promoter       AmpR promoter: bla
>Addgene plasmid #22767 | pAc5.1A-Dm-miR-92a | depositor full sequence | sequence record 57777 | pAc5.1A-Dm-miR-92a sequence 5729 bps
CTTCAAGGAATTAATTCTATATTCTAAAAACACAAATGATACTTCTAAAAAAAATCATGAATGGCATCAA
CTCTGAATCAAATCTTTGCAGATGCACCTACTTCTCATTTCCACTGTCACATCATTTTTCCAGATCTCGC
TGCCTGTTATGTGGCCCACAAACCAAGACACGTTTTATGGCCATTAAAGCTGGCTGATCGTCGCCAAACA
CCAAATACATATCAATATGTACATTCGAGAAAGAAGCGATCAAAGAAGCGTCTTCGGGCGAGTAGGAGAA
TGCGGAGGAGAAGGAGAACGAGCTGATCTAGTATCTCTCCACAATCCAATGCCAACTGACCAACTGGCCA
TATTCGGAGCAATTTGAAGCCAATTTCCATCGCCTGGCGATCGCTCCATTCTTGGCTATATGTTTTTCAC
CGTTCCCGGGGCCATTTTCAAAGACTCGTCGGTAAGATAAGATTGTGTCACTCGCTGTCTCTCTTCATTT
GTCGAAGAATGCTGAGGAATTTCGCGATGACGTCGGCGAGTATTTTGAAGAATGAGAATAATTTGTATTT
ATACGAAAATCAGTTAGTGGAATTTTCTACAAAAACATGTTATCTATAGATAATTTTGTTGCAAAATATG
TTGACTATGACAAAGATTGTATGTATATACCTTTAATGTATTCTCATTTTCTTATGTATTTATAATGGCA
ATGATGATACTGATGATATTTTAAGATGATGCCAGACCACAGGCTGATTTCTGCGTCTTTTGCCGAACGC
AGTGCATGTGCGGTTGTTGTTTTTTGGAATAGTTTCAATTTTCGGACTGTCCGCTTTGATTTCAGTTTCT
TGGCTTATTCAAAAAGCAAAGTAAAGCCAAAAAAGCGAGATGGCAATACCAAATGCGGCAAAACGGTAGT
GGAAGGAAAGGGGTGCGGGGCAGCGGAAGGAAGGGTGGGGCGGGGCGTGGCGGGGTCTGTGGCTGGGCGC
GACGTCACCGACGTTGGAGCCACTCCTTTGACCATGTGTGCGTGTGTGTATTATTCGTGTCTCGCCACTC
GCCGGTTGTTTTTTTCTTTTTATCTCGCTCTCTCTAGCGCCATCTCGTACGCATGCTCAACGCACCGCAT
GTTGCCGTGTCCTTTATGCGTCATTTTGGCTCGAAATAGGCAATTATTTAAACAAAGATTAGTCAACGAA
AACGCTAAAATAAATAAGTCTACAATATGGTTACTTATTGCCATGTGTGTGCAGCCAACGATAGCAACAA
AAGCAACAACACAGTGGCTTTCCCTCTTTCACTTTTTGTTTGCAAGCGCGTGCGAGCAAGACGGCACGAC
CGGCAAACGCAATTACGCTGACAAAGAGCAGACGAAGTTTTGGCCGAAAAACATCAAGGCGCCTGATACG
AATGCATTTGCAATAACAATTGCGATATTTAATATTGTTTATGAAGCTGTTTGACTTCAAAACACACAAA
AAAAAAAATAAAACAAATTATTTGAAAGAGAATTAGGAATCGGACAGCTTATCGTTACGGGCTAACAGCA
CACCGAGACGAAATAGCTTACCTGACGTCACAGCCTCTGGAAGAACTGCCGCCAAGCAGAGAGAGAGAGA
AAAAGAGGGAGAGCAGCTTAGACCGCATGTGCTTGTGTGTGAGGCGTCTCTCTCTTCGTCTCCTGTTTGC
GCAAACGCATAGACTGCACTGAGAAAATCGATTACCTATTTTTTATGAATGAATATTTGCACTATTACTA
TTCAAAACTATTAAGATAGCAATCACATTCAATAGCCAAATACTATACCACCTGAGCGATGCAACGAAAT
GATCAATTTGAGCAAAAATGCTGCATATTTAGGACGGCATCATTATAGAAATGCTTCTTGCTGTGTACTT
TTCTCTCGTCTGGCAGCTGTTTCGCCGTTATTGTTAAAACCGGCTTAAGTTAGGTGTGTTTTCTACGACT
AGTGATGCCCCTACTAGAAGATGTGTGTTGCACAAATGTCCCTGAATAACCAATTTGAAGTGCAGATAGC
AGTAAACGTAAGCTAATATGAATATTATTTAACTGTAATGTTTTAATATCGCTGGACATTACTAATAAAC
CCACTATAAACACATGTACATATGTATGTTTTGGCATACAATGAGTAGTTGGGGAAAAAATGTGTAAAAG
CACCGTGACCATCACAGCATAAAGATAACCAGCTGAAGTATCGAATATGAGTAACCCCCAAATTGAATCA
CATGCCGCAACTGATAGGACCCATGGAAGTACACTCTTCATGGCGATATACAAGACACACACAAGCACGA
ACACCCAGTTGCGGAGGAAATTCTCCGTAAATGAAAACCCAATCGGCGAACAATTCATACCCATATATGG
TAAAAGTTTTGAACGCGACTTGAGAGCGGAGAGCATTGCGGCTGATAAGGTTTTAGCGCTAAGCGGGCTT
TATAAAACGGGCTGCGGGACCAGTTTTCATATCACTACCGTTTGAGTTCTTGTGCTGTGTGGATACTCCT
CCCGACACAAAGCCGCTCCATCAGCCAGCAGTCGTCTAATCCAGAGACCCCGGATCGGGGTACCTACTAG
TCCAGTGTGGTGGAATTCAGGGGCGGAAATTTAATATGAACTGCTGCTTATTTTTTGTTTCTCTGCTTTT
GAAATTCGAGATTTTTGGGCTTTGGTCGATGCTCCTATTGTTCGCCTACCTGCCTACCTGTTGATGGTAT
TATTTGTGAATGTTTATCAAGATGTTCCCTGTACTTGCTGAAACTCAATATTCGTGATCTGATTTTCAGC
CGAATATAAATATGAATTTCCCGTAGGACGGGAAGGTGTCAACGTTTTGCATTTCGAATAAACATTGCAC
TTGTCCCGGCCTATGGGCGGTTTGTAATAAACAACTAAAGTCTATAAAATTTATTTATTATTACTAAAGT
CATGTCTCGTATTTTTGCTTATGAAATATTTTCTGTTGTTTCAGATCTCCTCGAGTCTAGAGGGCCCTTC
GAAGGTAAGCCTATCCCTAACCCTCTCCTCGGTCTCGATTCTACGCGTACCGGTCATCATCACCATCACC
ATTGAGTTTAAACCCGCTGATCAGCCTCGACTGTGCCTTCTAAGGCCTGAGCTCGCTGATCAGCCTCGAT
CGAGGATCCAGACATGATAAGATACATTGATGAGTTTGGACAAACCACAACTAGAATGCAGTGAAAAAAA
TGCTTTATTTGTGAAATTTGTGATGCTATTGCTTTATTTGTAACCATTATAAGCTGCAATAAACAAGTTA
ACAACAACAATTGCATTCATTTTATGTTTCAGGTTCAGGGGGAGGTGTGGGAGGTTTTTTAAAGCAAGTA
AAACCTCTACAAATGTGGTATGGCTGATTATGATCAGTCGACCGATGCCCTTGAGAGCCTTCAACCCAGT
CAGCTCCTTCCGGTGGGCGCGGGGCATGACTATCGTCGCCGCACTTATGACTGTCTTCTTTATCATGCAA
CTCGTAGGACAGGTGCCGGCAGCGCTCTGGGTCATTTTCGGCGAGGACCGCTTTCGCTGGAGCGCGACGA
TGATCGGCCTGTCGCTTGCGGTATTCGGAATCTTGCACGCCCTCGCTCAAGCCTTCGTCACTGGTCCCGC
CACCAAACGTTTCGGCGAGAAGCAGGCCATTATCGCCGGCATGGCGGCCGACGCGCTGGGCTACGTCTTG
CTGGCGTTCGCGACGCGAGGCTGGATGGCCTTCCCCATTATGATTCTTCTCGCTTCCGGCGGCATCGGGA
TGCCCGCGTTGCAGGCCATGCTGTCCAGGCAGGTAGATGACGACCATCAGGGACAGCTTCAAGGATCGCT
CGCGGCTCTTACCAGCCAGCAAAAGGCCAGGAACCGTAAAAAGGCCGCGTTGCTGGCGTTTTTCCATAGG
CTCCGCCCCCCTGACGAGCATCACAAAAATCGACGCTCAAGTCAGAGGTGGCGAAACCCGACAGGACTAT
AAAGATACCAGGCGTTTCCCCCTGGAAGCTCCCTCGTGCGCTCTCCTGTTCCGACCCTGCCGCTTACCGG
ATACCTGTCCGCCTTTCTCCCTTCGGGAAGCGTGGCGCTTTCTCAATGCTCACGCTGTAGGTATCTCAGT
TCGGTGTAGGTCGTTCGCTCCAAGCTGGGCTGTGTGCACGAACCCCCCGTTCAGCCCGACCGCTGCGCCT
TATCCGGTAACTATCGTCTTGAGTCCAACCCGGTAAGACACGACTTATCGCCACTGGCAGCAGCCACTGG
TAACAGGATTAGCAGAGCGAGGTATGTAGGCGGTGCTACAGAGTTCTTGAAGTGGTGGCCTAACTACGGC
TACACTAGAAGGACAGTATTTGGTATCTGCGCTCTGCTGAAGCCAGTTACCTTCGGAAAAAGAGTTGGTA
GCTCTTGATCCGGCAAACAAACCACCGCTGGTAGCGGTGGTTTTTTTGTTTGCAAGCAGCAGATTACGCG
CAGAAAAAAAGGATCTCAAGAAGATCCTTTGATCTTTTCTACGGGGTCTGACGCTCAGTGGAACGAAAAC
TCACGTTAAGGGATTTTGGTCATGAGATTATCAAAAAGGATCTTCACCTAGATCCTTTTAAATTAAAAAT
GAAGTTTTAAATCAATCTAAAGTATATATGAGTAAACTTGGTCTGACAGTTACCAATGCTTAATCAGTGA
GGCACCTATCTCAGCGATCTGTCTATTTCGTTCATCCATAGTTGCCTGACTCCCCGTCGTGTAGATAACT
ACGATACGGGAGGGCTTACCATCTGGCCCCAGTGCTGCAATGATACCGCGAGACCCACGCTCACCGGCTC
CAGATTTATCAGCAATAAACCAGCCAGCCGGAAGGGCCGAGCGCAGAAGTGGTCCTGCAACTTTATCCGC
CTCCATCCAGTCTATTAATTGTTGCCGGGAAGCTAGAGTAAGTAGTTCGCCAGTTAATAGTTTGCGCAAC
GTTGTTGCCATTGCTGCAGGCATCGTGGTGTCACGCTCGTCGTTTGGTATGGCTTCATTCAGCTCCGGTT
CCCAACGATCAAGGCGAGTTACATGATCCCCCATGTTGTGCAAAAAAGCGGTTAGCTCCTTCGGTCCTCC
GATCGTTGTCAGAAGTAAGTTGGCCGCAGTGTTATCACTCATGGTTATGGCAGCACTGCATAATTCTCTT
ACTGTCATGCCATCCGTAAGATGCTTTTCTGTGACTGGTGAGTACTCAACCAAGTCATTCTGAGAATAGT
GTATGCGGCGACCGAGTTGCTCTTGCCCGGCGTCAACACGGGATAATACCGCGCCACATAGCAGAACTTT
AAAAGTGCTCATCATTGGAAAACGTTCTTCGGGGCGAAAACTCTCAAGGATCTTACCGCTGTTGAGATCC
AGTTCGATGTAACCCACTCGTGCACCCAACTGATCTTCAGCATCTTTTACTTTCACCAGCGTTTCTGGGT
GAGCAAAAACAGGAAGGCAAAATGCCGCAAAAAAGGGAATAAGGGCGACACGGAAATGTTGAATACTCAT
ACTCTTCCTTTTTCAATATTATTGAAGCATTTATCAGGGTTATTGTCTCATGAGCGGATACATATTTGAA
TGTATTTAGAAAAATAAACAAATAGGGGTTCCGCGCACATTTCCCCGAAAAGTGCCACCTGACGTCTAAG
AAACCATTATTATCATGACATTAACCTATAAAAATAGGCGTATCACGAGGCCCTTTCGT
