>Addgene plasmid #22767 | pAc5.1A-Dm-miR-92a | addgene partial sequence | sequence record 28630 | 22767 with BGH-rev
GGTGAGGTGATGATGACCGGTACGCGTAGAATCGAGACCGAGGAGAGGGTTAGGGATAGGCTTACCTTCG
AAGGGCCCTCTAGACTCGAGGAGATCTGAAACAACAGAAAATATTTCATAAGCAAAAATACGAGACATGA
CTTTAGTAATAATAAATAAATTTTATAGACTTTAGTTGTTTATTACAAACCGCCCATAGGCCGGGACAAG
TGCAATGTTTATTCGAAATGCAAAACGTTGACACCTTCCCGTCCTACGGGAAATTCATATTTATATTCGG
CTGAAAATCAGATCACGAATATTGAGTTTCAGCAAGTACAGGGAACATCTTGATAAACATTCACAAATAA
TACCATCAACAGGTAGGCAGGTAGGCGAACAATAGGAGCATCGACCAAAGCCCAAAAATCTCGAATTTCA
AAAGCAGAGAAACAAAAAATAAGCAGCAGTTCATATTAAATTTCCGCCCCTGAATTCCACCACACTGGAC
TAGTAGGTACCCCGATCCGGGGTCTCTGGATTAGACGACTGCTGGCTGATGGAGCGGCTTTGTGTCGGGA
GGAGTATCCACACAGCACAAGAACTCAAACGGTAGTGATATGAAAACTGGTCCCGCAGCCCGTTTTATAA
AGCCCGCTTAGCGCTAAAACCTTATCAGCCGCAATGCTCTCCGCTCTCAAGTCGCGTTCAAACT
